Addgene plasmid #52683: pGEX4T2-Snf1-cat
Purpose: expression of the Snf1 kinase domain in bacteria
Depositing lab: Benjamin Turk. Depositing organization: Yale University. Publication: Reciprocal phosphorylation of yeast glycerol-3-phosphate dehydrogenases in adaptation to distinct types of stress. Lee YJ, Jeschke GR, Roelants FM, Thorner J, Turk BE. Mol Cell Biol. 2012 Nov;32(22):4705-17. doi: 10.1128/MCB.00897-12. Epub 2012 Sep 17. PubMed 22988299.
Backbone
  Vector backbone: pGEX-4T2
  Backbone manufacturer: GE Healthcare Life Sciences
  Backbone size w/o insert (bp): 4970
  Vector type: Bacterial Expression
Growth in bacteria
  Bacterial resistance: Ampicillin, 100 μg/mL
  Growth temperature: 37°C
  Growth strain: DH5alpha
  Copy number: High Copy
Gene/Insert
  Gene/Insert name: SNF1
  Species: S. cerevisiae (budding yeast)
  Insert size (bp): 822
  Mutation: encodes kinase domain only, aa 41-315
  GenBank ID: 852088
  Entrez Gene: SNF1 (a.k.a. YDR477W, CAT1, CCR1, GLC2, HAF3, PAS14)
  Promoter: tac
  Tag / fusion protein: GST (N terminal on backbone)
  Cloning method: Restriction Enzyme; 5′ cloning site BamHI (not destroyed); 3′ cloning site NotI (not destroyed)
  Sequencing primers: 5′ pGEX5'; 3′ pGEX3'
Terms and licenses: Academic/Nonprofit Terms; Industry Terms: Not Available to Industry
How to cite: pGEX4T2-Snf1-cat was a gift from Benjamin Turk (Addgene plasmid # 52683 ; http://n2t.net/addgene:52683 ; RRID:Addgene_52683)
