[The description below was written by a language model from this plasmid's Addgene catalogue record.]
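Description:
pGEX4T2-Snf1-cat is a bacterial expression plasmid built on the commercial pGEX-4T2 backbone (about 5 kb without insert) for producing the catalytic domain of the budding yeast kinase Snf1 in E. coli. It is maintained as a high-copy plasmid under ampicillin selection. No feature table is provided, so the origin of replication and other backbone elements are not itemised in the record. pGEX-series vectors generally carry a pBR322-type origin and a lacI repressor gene that keeps expression off until induction.

The insert is an 822 bp fragment of Saccharomyces cerevisiae SNF1 (YDR477W) that encodes only the kinase domain, residues 41 to 315, and so omits the extreme N-terminus and the C-terminal regulatory region of the full-length protein. It was cloned between the BamHI and NotI sites of the polylinker, and both sites remain intact. This places it in frame downstream of the backbone-encoded glutathione S-transferase, giving an N-terminal GST fusion. Transcription is driven by the tac promoter, a strong hybrid trp/lac promoter that is typically induced with IPTG. The GST moiety allows the fusion protein to be affinity purified on glutathione resin. In the pGEX-4T series, a thrombin cleavage site normally lies between GST and the cloned protein, although the record does not mention it.

The stated purpose is expression of the Snf1 kinase domain in bacteria. Snf1 is the yeast AMP-activated protein kinase homologue, and the associated publication concerns phosphorylation of yeast glycerol-3-phosphate dehydrogenases during stress adaptation. This suggests the recombinant catalytic domain is intended for biochemical work such as in vitro kinase assays, but the record does not describe specific applications.
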