>Addgene plasmid #52683 | pGEX4T2-Snf1-cat | addgene partial sequence | sequence record 82650 | pGEX-5 5'-GGGCTGGCAAGCCACGTTTGGTG-3'
TCGGATCTGGTTCCGCGTGGATCCAATCCCAAGTCGTCCTTAGCGGATGGTGCACATATCGGGAACTACC
AAATCGTCAAAACGCTGGGAGAGGGGTCCTTTGGTAAAGTTAAATTGGCATATCATACCACTACGGGCCA
AAAAGTTGCTCTAAAAATCATTAATAAGAAGGTTTTGGCAAAGAGTGATATGCAGGGCAGAATTGAAAGA
GAAATATCTTATCTGAGACTCTTAAGACACCCCCACATCATCAAACTGTATGATGTTATCAAATCCAAAG
ATGAAATCATTATGGTTATAGAGTACGCCGGGAACGAATTGTTTGACTATATTGTTCAGAGAGACAAAAT
GAGCGAGCAAGAGGCAAGAAGATTTTTCCAGCAGATCATCAGTGCCGTCGAGTACTGCCATAGGCACAAA
ATTGTCCATAGAGATCTGAAGCCTGAAAACTTACTACTAGATGAGCATCTGAATGTAAAGATTGCCGATT
TTGGTTTGTCAAACATCATGACTGATGGTAATTTCTTAAAGACTTCTTGTGGTTCTCCCAATTATGCGGC
TCCTGAAGTTATCAGCGGTAAGCTGTACGCAGGCCCAGAAGTGGACGTGTGGTCATGTGGGGTTATCCTT
TATGTTATGCTTTGTCGTCGTCTACCGTTTGACGATGAAAGCATCCCAGTGCTTTTCAAGAATATCAGCA
ACGGTGTTTACACCTTGCCTAAATTTTTATCTCCTGGAGCTGCTGGGCTAATCAAAAGAATGTTAATCGT
TAATCCATTGAACAGAATAAGCATTCATGAAATTATGCAAGACGATTGGTTCAAAGTTGACCTGCCAGAA
TATCTACTTTGAGCGGCCGCATCGTGACTGACTGACGATCTGCCTCGCGCGTTTCGGTGATGACGGTGAA
